Addgene plasmid #212546: pTwist-SARS-CoV-2 Spike-deltaC18 S50L (CTT)
Purpose: Encodes SARS-CoV-2 spike S50L for pseudovirus production
Depositing lab: Alejandro Balazs. Depositing organization: Massachusetts General Hospital. Publication: Ongoing evolution of SARS-CoV-2 drives escape from mRNA vaccine-induced humoral immunity. Roederer AL, Cao Y, Denis KS, Sheehan ML, Li CJ, Lam EC, Gregory DJ, Poznansky MC, Iafrate AJ, Canaday DH, Gravenstein S, Garcia-Beltran WF, Balazs AB. medRxiv [Preprint]. 2024 Mar 7:2024.03.05.24303815. doi: 10.1101/2024.03.05.24303815. PubMed 38496628.
Backbone
  Vector backbone: pTwist-CMV-BetaGlobin-WPRE-Neo
  Backbone manufacturer: Twist
  Vector type: Mammalian Expression
Growth in bacteria
  Bacterial resistance: Ampicillin, 100 μg/mL
  Growth temperature: 37°C
  Growth strain: DH5alpha
  Copy number: High Copy
Gene/Insert
  Gene/Insert name: SARS-CoV-2 Spike S50L
  Species: Severe acute respiratory syndrome coronavirus 2
  Mutation: S50L
  Entrez Gene: S (a.k.a. GU280_gp02, spike glycoprotein)
  Promoter: CAG
  Cloning method: Ligation Independent Cloning
Terms and licenses: Academic/Nonprofit Terms; Industry Terms: Not Available to Industry
Depositor comments: Please visit https://www.medrxiv.org/content/10.1101/2024.03.05.24303815v1 for medRxiv preprint.
How to cite: pTwist-SARS-CoV-2 Spike-deltaC18 S50L (CTT) was a gift from Alejandro Balazs (Addgene plasmid # 212546 ; http://n2t.net/addgene:212546 ; RRID:Addgene_212546)
