[The description below was written by a language model from this plasmid's Addgene catalogue record and pLannotate feature annotations shown in this document.]
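Description:
pTwist-SARS-CoV-2 Spike-deltaC18 S50L (CTT) is a mammalian expression plasmid built on the Twist pTwist-CMV-BetaGlobin-WPRE-Neo backbone. It encodes the SARS-CoV-2 spike glycoprotein carrying the S50L substitution. The "(CTT)" in the name presumably indicates the leucine codon used, and "deltaC18" indicates a spike lacking the last 18 residues of its cytoplasmic tail. This truncation is commonly used to improve spike incorporation into pseudotyped particles. The plasmid is about 10.5 kb, replicates at high copy in E. coli from a ColE1/pUC-type origin, and is selected with ampicillin through the AmpR β-lactamase gene.

The annotated sequence places the spike open reading frame downstream of a CMV enhancer, CMV promoter elements and a truncated human β-globin intron. The catalogue entry lists the promoter as CAG, but the feature table and the backbone name point to a CMV enhancer/promoter with β-globin intron arrangement, so the two sources do not fully agree. A WPRE follows the coding sequence to enhance transcript stability and expression, and an SV40 polyadenylation signal is annotated just downstream of it. β-globin insulator elements and bacterial and T7 terminators flank the expression unit and help isolate it from neighbouring transcription. A separate cassette, made up of the SV40 early promoter, neo and the bGH poly(A) signal, provides G418/neomycin selection in mammalian cells.

The stated purpose is supplying the spike envelope in trans for pseudovirus production. The associated work concerns SARS-CoV-2 evolution and escape from vaccine-induced humoral immunity, so the plasmid would typically serve to test the effect of this single mutation in pseudovirus neutralization assays.
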