Features (pLannotate 1.2.2; 21 found; start..end, strand, type, name):
      2..3766    +  CDS            S: SPIKE_SARS2 - Experimental evidence at protein level: Swiss-Prot protein existence level 1. [Spike glycoprotein]: May down-regulate host tetherin (BST2) by lysosomal degradation, thereby counteracting its antiviral activity. From Severe acute respiratory syndrome coronavirus 2 (2019-nCoV) (SARS-CoV-2).
   3840..4428    +  misc_feature   WPRE: woodchuck hepatitis virus posttranscriptional regulatory element
   4481..4602    -  polyA_signal   SV40 poly(A) signal: SV40 polyadenylation signal
   4625..4694    -  CDS            large T antigen (fragment): large T antigen from SV40 (simian virus 40)
   4717..4763    +  terminator     T7 terminator: transcription terminator for bacteriophage T7 RNA polymerase
   4793..4929    +  terminator     rrnG terminator: transcription terminator from the E. coli ribosomal RNA rrnG operon (Albrechtsen et al., 1991)
   4974..5045    +  misc_feature   3' β-globin insulator: insulator downstream of the human β-globin locus (Farrell et al., 2002)
   5090..5286    +  promoter       SV40 promoter: SV40 early promoter
   5300..6091    +  CDS            neo: KKA2_KLEPN - Also known as kan, nptII. Experimental evidence at protein level: Swiss-Prot protein existence level 1. Resistance to kanamycin, neomycin, paromomycin, ribostamycin, butirosin and gentamicin B. From Klebsiella pneumoniae.
   6105..6329    +  polyA_signal   bGH poly(A) signal: bovine growth hormone polyadenylation signal
   6525..7113    -  rep_origin     ori: high-copy-number ColE1/pMB1/pBR322/pUC origin of replication
   7285..7349    -  CDS            bla(M) (fragment): β-lactamase lacking the signal sequence; bla(M); allows cytosolic expression of β-lactamase
   7859..8719    +  CDS            AmpR: β-lactamase; bla; confers resistance to ampicillin, carbenicillin, and related antibiotics
   8732..8868    +  terminator     rrnG terminator: transcription terminator from the E. coli ribosomal RNA rrnG operon (Albrechtsen et al., 1991)
   9020..9091    +  misc_feature   5' β-globin insulator: insulator upstream of the human β-globin locus (Farrell et al., 2002)
   9096..9142    -  terminator     T7 terminator: transcription terminator for bacteriophage T7 RNA polymerase
   9160..9208    -  polyA_signal   poly(A) signal: synthetic polyadenylation signal
   9289..9592    +  enhancer       CMV enhancer: human cytomegalovirus immediate early enhancer
   9665..9682    -  promoter       CMV promoter (fragment): human cytomegalovirus (CMV) immediate early promoter
   9745..9796    +  promoter       CMVd2 promoter: truncated human cytomegalovirus (CMV) immediate early promoter that yields moderately reduced expression relative to the full-length promoter
   9930..10405   +  intron         β-globin intron: internally truncated intron from human β-globin
>Addgene plasmid #212546 | pTwist-SARS-CoV-2 Spike-deltaC18 S50L (CTT) | addgene full sequence | sequence record 431564 | Addgene NGS Result
CATGTTTGTGTTCCTCGTTCTCCTGCCCCTCGTTTCTTCCCAATGCGTGAACCTCACAACTAGAACGCAG
CTCCCACCCGCTTACACGAACTCTTTTACTCGTGGAGTATACTATCCCGATAAAGTCTTTAGGTCCAGTG
TCCTTCATCTTACTCAAGACCTTTTCCTGCCATTCTTCTCAAATGTCACCTGGTTCCATGCTATCCACGT
TTCTGGCACCAACGGAACTAAACGATTTGATAATCCCGTCTTGCCATTTAACGATGGCGTATACTTTGCC
TCAACGGAGAAGTCCAACATTATCCGGGGATGGATATTTGGCACCACCCTGGACTCCAAGACACAGTCTC
TCCTCATTGTGAACAACGCCACCAATGTCGTCATCAAAGTCTGTGAATTTCAATTTTGTAACGATCCCTT
TCTCGGGGTTTATTATCATAAGAATAACAAGTCTTGGATGGAGTCAGAGTTCCGCGTTTACAGTTCCGCT
AACAACTGTACTTTTGAGTACGTTTCCCAACCATTTCTCATGGATCTTGAAGGGAAGCAAGGCAACTTCA
AGAATCTCCGCGAATTTGTGTTTAAGAATATAGACGGCTACTTCAAAATTTATAGCAAGCATACCCCGAT
AAATCTGGTTCGGGATCTCCCTCAAGGCTTCTCCGCGTTGGAACCCCTCGTGGACTTGCCGATTGGCATC
AACATCACCCGGTTCCAAACCCTTCTTGCCCTTCATCGAAGCTACCTCACGCCTGGCGACAGTAGTAGTG
GTTGGACAGCGGGCGCAGCAGCCTACTATGTGGGATATTTGCAACCACGCACCTTTCTTCTCAAATATAA
CGAAAACGGAACAATTACCGATGCCGTAGACTGTGCCCTCGATCCCCTGTCCGAAACTAAATGCACACTC
AAGTCCTTCACAGTTGAGAAAGGCATATACCAAACCAGTAACTTCCGCGTCCAACCCACCGAATCCATTG
TTCGATTCCCTAACATCACCAATTTGTGTCCTTTCGGTGAAGTATTTAATGCCACTCGATTTGCATCAGT
TTATGCCTGGAATCGCAAGCGAATATCAAATTGTGTTGCAGATTATAGTGTCCTGTATAATAGCGCATCA
TTCAGCACTTTTAAGTGTTATGGGGTCAGCCCTACGAAATTGAATGACTTGTGTTTTACCAACGTTTACG
CAGATTCTTTCGTCATACGCGGCGACGAAGTCCGACAGATTGCACCGGGGCAAACCGGAAAGATAGCAGA
CTATAATTATAAGTTGCCGGATGACTTCACCGGCTGCGTTATAGCATGGAACTCCAATAATCTCGATTCA
AAAGTCGGCGGCAACTATAATTATCTTTACCGCCTGTTTCGCAAGTCAAATCTGAAGCCCTTTGAACGTG
ACATCTCCACCGAAATTTATCAAGCTGGCAGCACCCCATGTAATGGAGTGGAAGGGTTTAACTGTTATTT
TCCCCTTCAATCATACGGATTTCAACCAACAAATGGGGTGGGCTATCAACCATATCGGGTGGTAGTCTTG
AGCTTTGAGCTGCTCCACGCACCGGCTACAGTTTGCGGACCGAAGAAAAGCACTAACCTGGTGAAGAATA
AATGTGTGAACTTCAACTTTAATGGGCTCACCGGAACAGGGGTGCTGACAGAATCAAACAAGAAATTTCT
CCCTTTTCAACAATTTGGTAGAGACATTGCCGATACCACAGATGCCGTCCGCGATCCGCAAACACTGGAA
ATCCTCGATATAACACCCTGTAGCTTCGGCGGGGTCAGCGTGATAACTCCCGGAACGAACACATCCAACC
AAGTGGCTGTCCTGTATCAAGATGTCAACTGTACCGAAGTCCCTGTGGCGATACACGCCGACCAACTGAC
ACCCACCTGGAGAGTCTACTCAACAGGTTCCAATGTCTTTCAAACTAGAGCGGGTTGTCTCATTGGCGCT
GAGCATGTCAATAATTCATACGAATGTGATATTCCTATTGGGGCAGGAATCTGTGCGTCTTATCAAACTC
AAACGAACTCACCACGGCGCGCTCGCTCAGTAGCCAGCCAGTCCATAATCGCCTATACCATGAGTCTCGG
GGCTGAGAACTCCGTGGCTTATTCAAACAATTCCATCGCAATCCCAACTAACTTTACCATTAGCGTTACC
ACGGAAATCTTGCCCGTCAGCATGACTAAGACGAGCGTAGACTGTACGATGTATATCTGTGGGGATTCCA
CCGAGTGTAGCAACCTCTTGCTTCAATACGGGTCTTTCTGTACTCAACTCAACCGAGCATTGACCGGAAT
TGCGGTCGAACAAGACAAGAATACCCAAGAGGTGTTCGCACAAGTAAAGCAAATATACAAAACGCCGCCA
ATCAAAGATTTTGGCGGGTTTAATTTTAGCCAAATACTGCCAGACCCATCTAAGCCTTCAAAACGCAGCT
TTATCGAGGATCTGCTGTTCAACAAAGTTACGTTGGCTGACGCGGGTTTCATTAAGCAGTATGGGGATTG
TTTGGGAGACATTGCGGCCCGCGACCTTATCTGTGCTCAAAAATTCAATGGGTTGACAGTTCTGCCCCCT
CTGCTCACTGATGAGATGATTGCACAGTATACATCAGCATTGTTGGCAGGAACCATTACATCCGGCTGGA
CTTTTGGCGCGGGTGCGGCCCTTCAAATACCTTTCGCTATGCAAATGGCTTACAGATTCAATGGGATTGG
TGTCACGCAAAATGTATTGTATGAAAATCAGAAGCTGATCGCTAATCAATTTAACAGCGCGATTGGCAAG
ATCCAAGATTCACTGTCAAGCACAGCGTCCGCCCTCGGCAAACTCCAAGATGTTGTGAATCAAAACGCCC
AGGCCCTGAATACCCTCGTGAAGCAACTGAGTTCTAACTTCGGCGCAATCTCCAGCGTCCTCAACGACAT
ATTGTCCAGACTTGATAAGGTGGAAGCCGAGGTGCAAATTGATCGGCTCATCACAGGCAGGCTCCAGTCA
CTCCAAACTTATGTGACACAACAGTTGATCCGGGCTGCTGAGATACGAGCAAGCGCCAACCTGGCCGCCA
CTAAAATGTCAGAGTGCGTGCTCGGGCAGTCCAAACGGGTTGACTTTTGTGGCAAGGGCTATCACTTGAT
GTCCTTCCCCCAATCCGCCCCACATGGAGTGGTCTTTCTCCACGTCACTTATGTCCCTGCTCAAGAGAAG
AACTTTACGACAGCTCCAGCAATCTGTCACGATGGCAAAGCGCACTTTCCCAGGGAAGGCGTTTTCGTCA
GTAATGGCACGCATTGGTTTGTGACCCAAAGGAATTTCTATGAACCCCAAATCATAACCACTGACAATAC
ATTTGTCTCAGGCAACTGTGATGTGGTCATTGGGATCGTGAACAACACGGTATATGATCCCCTGCAACCC
GAGTTGGATAGCTTCAAAGAGGAATTGGATAAATACTTTAAGAATCATACTTCACCCGATGTTGATCTCG
GGGACATATCAGGAATAAATGCAAGTGTCGTCAACATTCAGAAAGAGATTGATCGCCTTAATGAGGTCGC
CAAGAACTTGAATGAATCTTTGATCGACTTGCAAGAACTGGGCAAATACGAACAATATATTAAATGGCCC
TGGTACATTTGGTTGGGCTTTATCGCCGGACTTATAGCTATCGTTATGGTCACAATTATGTTGTGCTGTA
TGACTAGCTGTTGTTCCTGCTTGAAAGGATGTTGCAGTTGCGGATCTTGTTGTAAATAAAGGATCCTCTA
GAAGTTGTCTCCTCCTGCACTGACTGACTGATACAATCGATTTCTGGATCCGCAGGCCTAATCAACCTCT
GGATTACAAAATTTGTGAAAGATTGACTGGTATTCTTAACTATGTTGCTCCTTTTACGCTATGTGGATAC
GCTGCTTTAATGCCTTTGTATCATGCTATTGCTTCCCGTATGGCTTTCATTTTCTCCTCCTTGTATAAAT
CCTGGTTGCTGTCTCTTTATGAGGAGTTGTGGCCCGTTGTCAGGCAACGTGGCGTGGTGTGCACTGTGTT
TGCTGACGCAACCCCCACTGGTTGGGGCATTGCCACCACCTGTCAGCTCCTTTCCGGGACTTTCGCTTTC
CCCCTCCCTATTGCCACGGCGGAACTCATCGCCGCCTGCCTTGCCCGCTGCTGGACAGGGGCTCGGCTGT
TGGGCACTGACAATTCCGTGGTGTTGTCGGGGAAGCTGACGTCCTTTCCATGGCTGCTCGCCTGTGTTGC
CACCTGGATTCTGCGCGGGACGTCCTTCTGCTACGTCCCTTCGGCCCTCAATCCAGCGGACCTTCCTTCC
CGCGGCCTGCTGCCGGCTCTGCGGCCTCTTCCGCGTCTTCGCCTTCGCCCTCAGACGAGTCGGATCTCCC
TTTGGGCCGCCTCCCCGCCTGTCTAGCTTGACTGACTGAGATACAGCGTACCTTCAGCTCACAGACATGA
TAAGATACATTGATGAGTTTGGACAAACCACAACTAGAATGCAGTGAAAAAAATGCTTTATTTGTGAAAT
TTGTGATGCTATTGCTTTATTTGTAACCATTATAAGCTGCAATAAACAAGTTAACAACAACAATTGCATT
CATTTTATGTTTCAGGTTCAGGGGGAGGTGTGGGAGGTTTTTTAAAGCAAGTAAAACCTCTACAAATGTG
GTATTGGCCCATCTCTATCGGTATCGTAGCATAACCCCTTGGGGCCTCTAAACGGGTCTTGAGGGGTTTT
TTGTGCCCCTCGGGCCGGATTGCTATCTACCGGCATTGGCGCAGAAAAAAATGCCTGATGCGACGCTGCG
CGTCTTATACTCCCACATATGCCAGATTCAGCAACGGATACGGCTTCCCCAACTTGCCCACTTCCATACG
TGTCCTCCTTACCAGAAATTTATCCTTAAGGTCGTCAGCTATCCTGCAGGCGATCTCTCGATTTCGATCA
AGACATTCCTTTAATGGTCTTTTCTGGACACCACTAGGGGTCAGAAGTAGTTCATCAAACTTTCTTCCCT
CCCTAATCTCATTGGTTACCTTGGGCTATCGAAACTTAATTAAGCGATCTGCATCTCAATTAGTCAGCAA
CCATAGTCCCGCCCCTAACTCCGCCCATCCCGCCCCTAACTCCGCCCAGTTCCGCCCATTCTCCGCCCCA
TCGCTGACTAATTTTTTTTATTTATGCAGAGGCCGAGGCCGCCTCGGCCTCTGAGCTATTCCAGAAGTAG
TGAGGAGGCTTTTTTGGAGGCCTAGGCTTTTGCAAAGGAGGTAGCCAACATGATTGAACAAGATGGATTG
CACGCAGGTTCTCCCGCCGCTTGGGTGGAGAGGCTATTCGGCTATGACTGGGCACAACAGACAATCGGCT
GCTCTGATGCCGCCGTGTTCCGGCTGTCAGCGCAGGGGCGCCCGGTTCTTTTTGTCAAGACCGACCTGTC
CGGTGCCCTGAATGAACTCCAGGACGAGGCAGCGCGGCTATCGTGGCTGGCCACGACGGGCGTTCCTTGC
GCAGCTGTGCTCGACGTTGTCACTGAAGCGGGAAGGGACTGGCTGCTATTGGGCGAAGTGCCGGGGCAGG
ATCTCCTGTCATCTCACCTTGCTCCTGCCGAGAAAGTATCCATCATGGCTGATGCAATGCGGCGGCTGCA
TACGCTTGATCCGGCTACCTGCCCATTCGACCACCAAGCGAAACATCGCATCGAGCGAGCACGTACTCGG
ATGGAAGCCGGTCTTGTCGATCAGGATGATCTGGACGAAGAGCATCAGGGGCTCGCGCCAGCCGAACTGT
TCGCCAGGCTCAAGGCGCGGATGCCCGACGGCGAGGATCTCGTCGTGACCCACGGCGATGCCTGCTTGCC
GAATATCATGGTGGAAAATGGCCGCTTTTCTGGATTCATCGACTGTGGCCGGCTGGGTGTGGCGGACCGC
TATCAGGACATAGCGTTGGCTACCCGTGATATTGCTGAAGAGCTTGGCGGCGAATGGGCTGACCGCTTCC
TCGTGCTTTACGGTATCGCCGCTCCCGATTCGCAGCGCATCGCCTTCTATCGCCTTCTTGACGAGTTCTT
CTAGTATGTAAGCCCTGTGCCTTCTAGTTGCCAGCCATCTGTTGTTTGCCCCTCCCCCGTGCCTTCCTTG
ACCCTGGAAGGTGCCACTCCCACTGTCCTTTCCTAATAAAATGAGGAAATTGCATCGCATTGTCTGAGTA
GGTGTCATTCTATTCTGGGGGGTGGGGTGGGGCAGGACAGCAAGGGGGAGGATTGGGAAGACAATAGCAG
GCATGCTGGGGATGCGGTGGGCTCTATGGTTAATTAACCAGTCAAGTCAGCTACTTGGCGAGATCGACTT
GTCTGGGTTTCGACTACGCTCAGAATTGCGTCAGTCAAGTTCGATCTGGTCCTTGCTATTGCACCCGTTC
TCCGATTACGAGTTTCATTTAAATCATGTGAGCAAAAGGCCAGCAAAAGGCCAGGAACCGTAAAAAGGCC
GCGTTGCTGGCGTTTTTCCATAGGCTCCGCCCCCCTGACGAGCATCACAAAAATCGACGCTCAAGTCAGA
GGTGGCGAAACCCGACAGGACTATAAAGATACCAGGCGTTTCCCCCTGGAAGCTCCCTCGTGCGCTCTCC
TGTTCCGACCCTGCCGCTTACCGGATACCTGTCCGCCTTTCTCCCTTCGGGAAGCGTGGCGCTTTCTCAT
AGCTCACGCTGTAGGTATCTCAGTTCGGTGTAGGTCGTTCGCTCCAAGCTGGGCTGTGTGCACGAACCCC
CCGTTCAGCCCGACCGCTGCGCCTTATCCGGTAACTATCGTCTTGAGTCCAACCCGGTAAGACACGACTT
ATCGCCACTGGCAGCAGCCACTGGTAACAGGATTAGCAGAGCGAGGTATGTAGGCGGTGCTACAGAGTTC
TTGAAGTGGTGGCCTAACTACGGCTACACTAGAAGAACAGTATTTGGTATCTGCGCTCTGCTGAAGCCAG
TTACCTTCGGAAAAAGAGTTGGTAGCTCTTGATCCGGCAAACAAACCACCGCTGGTAGCGGTGGTTTTTT
TGTTTGCAAGCAGCAGATTACGCGCAGAAAAAAAGGATCTCAAGAAGATCCTTTGATCTTTTCTACGGGG
TCTGACGCTCAGTGGAACGAAAACTCACGTTAAGGGATTTTGGTCATGAGATTATCAAAAAGGATCTTCA
CCTAGATCCTTTTAAATTAAAAATGAAGTTTTAAATCAATCTAAAGTATATATGAGTAAACTTGGTCTGA
CAGTTACCAATGCTTAATCAGTGAGGCACCTATCTCAGCGATCTGTCTATTTCGTTCATCCATAGTTGCA
TTTAAATTTCCGAACTCTCCAAGGCCCTCGTCGGAAAATCTTCAAACCTTTCGTCCGATCCATCTTGCAG
GCTACCTCTCGAACGAACTATCGCAAGTCTCTTGGCCGGCCTTGCGCCTTGGCTATTGCTTGGCAGCGCC
TATCGCCAGGTATTACTCCAATCCCGAATATCCGAGATCGGGATCACCCGAGAGAAGTTCAACCTACATC
CTCAATCCCGATCTATCCGAGATCCGAGGAATATCGAAATCGGGGCGCGCCTGGTGTACCGAGAACGATC
CTCTCAGTGCGAGTCTCGACGATCCATATCGTTGCTTGGCAGTCAGCCAGTCGGAATCCAGCTTGGGACC
CAGGAAGTCCAATCGTCAGATATTGTACTCAAGCCTGGTCACGGCAGCGTACCGATCTGTTTAAACCTAG
ATATTGATAGTCTGATCGGTCAACGTATAATCGAGTCCTAGCTTTTGCAAACATCTATCAAGAGACAGGA
TCAGCAGGAGGCTTTCGCATGAGTATTCAACATTTCCGTGTCGCCCTTATTCCCTTTTTTGCGGCATTTT
GCCTTCCTGTTTTTGCTCACCCAGAAACGCTGGTGAAAGTAAAAGATGCTGAAGATCAGTTGGGTGCGCG
AGTGGGTTACATCGAACTGGATCTCAACAGCGGTAAGATCCTTGAGAGTTTTCGCCCCGAAGAACGCTTT
CCAATGATGAGCACTTTTAAAGTTCTGCTATGTGGCGCGGTATTATCCCGTATTGACGCCGGGCAAGAGC
AACTCGGTCGCCGCATACACTATTCTCAGAATGACTTGGTTGAGTATTCACCAGTCACAGAAAAGCATCT
TACGGATGGCATGACAGTAAGAGAATTATGCAGTGCTGCCATAACCATGAGTGATAACACTGCGGCCAAC
TTACTTCTGACAACGATTGGAGGACCGAAGGAGCTAACCGCTTTTTTGCACAACATGGGGGATCATGTAA
CTCGCCTTGATCGTTGGGAACCGGAGCTGAATGAAGCCATACCAAACGACGAGCGTGACACCACGATGCC
TGTAGCAATGGCAACAACCTTGCGTAAACTATTAACTGGCGAACTACTTACTCTAGCTTCCCGGCAACAG
TTGATAGACTGGATGGAGGCGGATAAAGTTGCAGGACCACTTCTGCGCTCGGCCCTTCCGGCTGGCTGGT
TTATTGCTGATAAATCTGGAGCCGGTGAGCGTGGGTCTCGCGGTATCATTGCAGCACTGGGGCCAGATGG
TAAGCCCTCCCGTATCGTAGTTATCTACACGACGGGGAGTCAGGCAACTATGGATGAACGAAATAGACAG
ATCGCTGAGATAGGTGCCTCACTGATTAAGCATTGGTAACCGATTCTAGGTGCATTGGCGCAGAAAAAAA
TGCCTGATGCGACGCTGCGCGTCTTATACTCCCACATATGCCAGATTCAGCAACGGATACGGCTTCCCCA
ACTTGCCCACTTCCATACGTGTCCTCCTTACCAGAAATTTATCCTTAAGATCCCGAATCGTTTAAACTCG
ACTCTGGCTCTATCGAATCTCCGTCGTTTCGAGCTTACGCGAACAGCCGTGGCGCTCATTTGCTCGTCGG
GCATCGAATCTCGTCAGCTATCGTCAGCTTACCTTTTTGGCAGCGATCGCGGCTCCCGACATCTTGGACC
ATTAGCTCCACAGGTATCTTCTTCCCTCTAGTGGTCATAACAGCAGCTTCAGCTACCTCTCAATTCAAAA
AACCCCTCAAGACCCGTTTAGAGGCCCCAAGGGGTTATGCTATCAATCGTTGCGTTACACACACAAAAAA
CCAACACACATCCATCTTCGATGGATAGCGATTTTATTATCTAACTGCTGATCGAGTGTAGCCAGATCTA
GTAATCAATTACGGGGTCATTAGTTCATAGCCCATATATGGAGTTCCGCGTTACATAACTTACGGTAAAT
GGCCCGCCTGGCTGACCGCCCAACGACCCCCGCCCATTGACGTCAATAATGACGTATGTTCCCATAGTAA
CGCCAATAGGGACTTTCCATTGACGTCAATGGGTGGAGTATTTACGGTAAACTGCCCACTTGGCAGTACA
TCAAGTGTATCATATGCCAAGTACGCCCCCTATTGACGTCAATGACGGTAAATGGCCCGCCTGGCATTAT
GCCCAGTACATGACCTTATGGGACTTTCCTACTTGGCAGTACATCTACGTATTAGTCATCGCTATTACCA
TGCTGATGCGGTTTTGGCAGTACATCAATGGGCGTGGATAGCGGTTTGACTCACGGGGATTTCCAAGTCT
CCACCCCATTGACGTCAATGGGAGTTTGTTTTGGCACCAAAATCAACGGGACTTTCCAAAATGTCGTAAC
AACTCCGCCCCATTGACGCAAATGGGCGGTAGGCGTGTACGGTGGGAGGTCTATATAAGCAGAGCTGGTT
TAGTGAACCGTCAGATCGCCTGGAGACGCCATCCACGCTGTTTTGACCTCCATAGAAGACACCGGGACCG
ATCCAGCCTCCCCTCGAAGCTTACATGTGGTACCGAGCTCGGATCCTGAGAACTTCAGGGTGAGTCTATG
GGACCCTTGATGTTTTCTTTCCCCTTCTTTTCTATGGTTAAGTTCATGTCATAGGAAGGGGAGAAGTAAC
AGGGTACACATATTGACCAAATCAGGGTAATTTTGCATTTGTAATTTTAAAAAATGCTTTCTTCTTTTAA
TATACTTTTTTGTTTATCTTATTTCTAATACTTTCCCTAATCTCTTTCTTTCAGGGCAATAATGATACAA
TGTATCATGCCTCTTTGCACCATTCTAAAGAATAACAGTGATAATTTCTGGGTTAAGGCAATAGCAATAT
TTCTGCATATAAATATTTCTGCATATAAATTGTAACTGATGTAAGAGGTTTCATATTGCTAATAGCAGCT
ACAATCCAGCTACCATTCTGCTTTTATTTTATGGTTGGGATAAGGCTGGATTATTCTGAGTCCAAGCTAG
GCCCTTTTGCTAATCATGTTCATACCTCTTATCTTCCTCCCACAGCTCCTGGGCAACGTGCTGGTCTGTG
TGCTGGCCCATCACTTTGGCAAAGGCGGCCGC
